Addgene plasmid #50307: pICH37326
Depositing lab: Sylvestre Marillonnet & Nicola Patron. Depositing organization: Leibniz Institute of Plant Biochemistry (IPB). Publication: A golden gate modular cloning toolbox for plants. Engler C, Youles M, Gruetzner R, Ehnert TM, Werner S, Jones JD, Patron NJ, Marillonnet S. ACS Synth Biol. 2014 Nov 21;3(11):839-43. doi: 10.1021/sb4001504. Epub 2014 Feb 20. PubMed 24933124.
Backbone
  Vector backbone: PICH41258
  Vector type: plant expression
Growth in bacteria
  Bacterial resistance: Spectinomycin, 50 μg/mL
  Growth temperature: 37°C
  Growth strain: DH5alpha
  Copy number: High Copy
Gene/Insert
  Gene/Insert name: signal peptide, NbCRT calreticulin (Nicotiana benthamiana)
  Mutation: BsaI/BbsI sites removed by point-mutation
  Cloning method: Restriction Enzyme; 5′ cloning site BpiI (destroyed during cloning); 3′ cloning site BpiI (destroyed during cloning)
Terms and licenses: Academic/Nonprofit Terms; Industry Terms: Not Available to Industry
Depositor comments: insert can be released with BsaI
How to cite: pICH37326 was a gift from Sylvestre Marillonnet & Nicola Patron (Addgene plasmid # 50307)
