[The description below was written by a language model from this plasmid's Addgene catalogue record and the feature table of its GenBank file.]
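Description:
pICH37326 is a small (2,935 bp) level 0 part plasmid from a Golden Gate modular cloning (MoClo) toolbox for plants. It is built on the pICH41258 backbone and catalogued as a plant expression vector, although it functions as a storage and donor plasmid for a single standardized part, not as a complete expression unit. It is maintained in E. coli at high copy through a ColE1/pUC-type origin of replication. Selection is with spectinomycin, through an aadA aminoglycoside adenylyltransferase gene (which also confers streptomycin resistance) lying downstream of an annotated AmpR (bla) promoter.

The insert is the signal peptide of Nicotiana benthamiana calreticulin (NbCRT). Internal BsaI and BbsI recognition sites were removed by point mutation so that the part is compatible with type IIS assembly. It was cloned into the backbone through BpiI sites that were destroyed in the process, and the depositor notes that it can be released with BsaI, allowing one-pot assembly with other toolbox parts into a plant transcription unit. In such an assembly, the signal peptide would be fused to the N-terminus of a coding sequence to direct the protein into the secretory pathway.

The feature table does not annotate the insert. It lists only backbone elements: the lac promoter, lac operator and CAP binding site remaining from the lacZ cloning region, and M13 and other standard sequencing primer sites. By position, the insert presumably lies between the M13 reverse and forward primer sites, across the plasmid's numbering origin. No plant promoter, terminator or plant selectable marker is recorded, so these would have to come from other modules.
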