LOCUS       Exported 2935 bp ds-DNA circular SYN 13-MAY-2021
DEFINITION  synthetic circular DNA
ACCESSION   .
VERSION     .
KEYWORDS    pICH37326
SOURCE      synthetic DNA construct
  ORGANISM  synthetic DNA construct
REFERENCE   1 (bases 1 to 2935)
  AUTHORS   Engler C, Youles M, Gruetzner R, Ehnert TM, Werner S, Jones JD,
            Patron NJ, Marillonnet S
  TITLE     A golden gate modular cloning toolbox for plants.
  JOURNAL   ACS Synth Biol. 2014 Nov 21;3(11):839-43. doi: 10.1021/sb4001504.
            Epub 2014 Feb 20.
  PUBMED    24933124
REFERENCE   2 (bases 1 to 2935)
  AUTHORS   .
  TITLE     Direct Submission
  JOURNAL   Exported May 13, 2021 from SnapGene Server 1.1.58
            http://www.snapgene.com
FEATURES             Location/Qualifiers
     source          1..2935
                     /organism="synthetic DNA construct"
                     /mol_type="other DNA"
     primer_bind     complement(119..136)
                     /label=M13 Forward
                     /note="In lacZ gene. Also called M13-F20 or M13 (-21)
                     Forward"
     primer_bind     complement(119..135)
                     /label=M13 fwd
                     /note="common sequencing primer, one of multiple similar
                     variants"
     primer_bind     complement(128..150)
                     /label=M13/pUC Forward
                     /note="In lacZ gene"
     primer_bind     complement(344..363)
                     /label=pRS-marker
                     /note="pRS vectors, use to sequence yeast selectable
                     marker"
     primer_bind     463..485
                     /label=pGEX 3'
                     /note="pGEX vectors, reverse primer"
     primer_bind     complement(523..541)
                     /label=pBRforEco
                     /note="pBR322 vectors, upsteam of EcoRI site, forward
                     primer"
     promoter        609..713
                     /gene="bla"
                     /label=AmpR promoter
     CDS             933..1724
                     /codon_start=1
                     /gene="aadA"
                     /product="aminoglycoside adenylyltransferase (Murphy,
                     1985)"
                     /label=SmR
                     /note="confers resistance to spectinomycin and
                     streptomycin"
                     /translation="MREAVIAEVSTQLSEVVGVIERHLEPTLLAVHLYGSAVDGGLKPH
                     SDIDLLVTVTVRLDETTRRALINDLLETSASPGESEILRAVEVTIVVHDDIIPWRYPAK
                     RELQFGEWQRNDILAGIFEPATIDIDLAILLTKAREHSVALVGPAAEELFDPVPEQDLF
                     EALNETLTLWNSPPDWAGDERNVVLTLSRIWYSAVTGKIAPKDVAADWAMERLPAQYQP
                     VILEARQAYLGQEEDRLASRADQLEEFVHYVKGEITKVVGK"
     rep_origin      1895..2483
                     /direction=RIGHT
                     /label=ori
                     /note="high-copy-number ColE1/pMB1/pBR322/pUC origin of
                     replication"
     primer_bind     2384..2403
                     /label=pBR322ori-F
                     /note="pBR322 origin, forward primer"
     primer_bind     2637..2654
                     /label=L4440
                     /note="L4440 vector, forward primer"
     protein_bind    2771..2792
                     /label=CAP binding site
                     /bound_moiety="E. coli catabolite activator protein"
                     /note="CAP binding activates transcription in the presence
                     of cAMP."
     promoter        2807..2837
                     /label=lac promoter
                     /note="promoter for the E. coli lac operon"
     protein_bind    2845..2861
                     /label=lac operator
                     /bound_moiety="lac repressor encoded by lacI"
                     /note="The lac repressor binds to the lac operator to
                     inhibit transcription in E. coli. This inhibition can be
                     relieved by adding lactose or
                     isopropyl-beta-D-thiogalactopyranoside (IPTG)."
     primer_bind     2850..2872
                     /label=M13/pUC Reverse
                     /note="In lacZ gene"
     primer_bind     2869..2885
                     /label=M13 rev
                     /note="common sequencing primer, one of multiple similar
                     variants"
     primer_bind     2869..2885
                     /label=M13 Reverse
                     /note="In lacZ gene. Also called M13-rev"
ORIGIN
        1 tttggtctca aatggctact caacgaaggg caaaccctag ctctctccat ctaattactg
       61 tattctctct gctcgtcgct gtcgtctcag gttgagaccg ggtaccgagc tcgaattcac
      121 tggccgtcgt tttacaacgt cgtgactggg aaaaccctgg cgttacccaa cttaatcgcc
      181 ttgcagcaca tccccctttc gccagctggc gtaatagcga agaggcccgc accgatcgcc
      241 cttcccaaca gttgcgcagc ctgaatggcg aatggcgcct gatgcggtat tttctcctta
      301 cgcatctgtg cggtatttca caccgcatat ggtgcactct cagtacaatc tgctctgatg
      361 ccgcatagtt aagccagccc cgacacccgc caacacccgc tgacgcgccc tgacgggctt
      421 gtctgctccc ggcatccgct tacagacaag ctgtgaccgt ctccgggagc tgcatgtgtc
      481 agaggttttc accgtcatca ccgaaacgcg cgagacgaaa gggcctcgtg atacgcctat
      541 ttttataggt taatgtcatg ataataatgg tttcttagac gtcaggtggc acttttcggg
      601 gaaatgtgcg cggaacccct atttgtttat ttttctaaat acattcaaat atgtatccgc
      661 tcatgagaca ataaccctga taaatgcttc aataatattg aaaaaggaag agtatgcgct
      721 cacgcaactg gtccagaacc ttgaccgaac gcagcggtgg taacggcgca gtggcggttt
      781 tcatggcttg ttatgactgt ttttttgggg tacagtctat gcctcgggca tccaagcagc
      841 aagcgcgtta cgccgtgggt cgatgtttga tgttatggag cagcaacgat gttacgcagc
      901 agggcagtcg ccctaaaaca aagttaaaca tcatgaggga agcggtgatc gccgaagtat
      961 cgactcaact atcagaggta gttggcgtca tcgagcgcca tctcgaaccg acgttgctgg
     1021 ccgtacattt gtacggctcc gcagtggatg gcggcctgaa gccacacagt gatattgatt
     1081 tgctggttac ggtgaccgta aggcttgatg aaacaacgcg gcgagctttg atcaacgacc
     1141 ttttggaaac ttcggcttcc cctggagaga gcgagattct ccgcgctgta gaagtcacca
     1201 ttgttgtgca cgacgacatc attccgtggc gttatccagc taagcgcgaa ctgcaatttg
     1261 gagaatggca gcgcaatgac attcttgcag gtatcttcga gccagccacg atcgacattg
     1321 atctggctat cttgctgaca aaagcaagag aacatagcgt tgccttggta ggtccagcgg
     1381 cggaggaact ctttgatccg gttcctgaac aggatctatt tgaggcgcta aatgaaacct
     1441 taacgctatg gaactcgccg cccgactggg ctggcgatga gcgaaatgta gtgcttacgt
     1501 tgtcccgcat ttggtacagc gcagtaaccg gcaaaatcgc gccgaaggat gtcgctgccg
     1561 actgggcaat ggagcgcctg ccggcccagt atcagcccgt catacttgaa gctagacagg
     1621 cttatcttgg acaagaagaa gatcgcttgg cctcgcgcgc agatcagttg gaagaatttg
     1681 tccactacgt gaaaggcgag atcaccaagg tagtcggcaa ataactgtca gaccaagttt
     1741 actcatatat actttagatt gatttaaaac ttcattttta atttaaaagg atctaggtga
     1801 agatcctttt tgataatctc atgaccaaaa tcccttaacg tgagttttcg ttccactgag
     1861 cgtcagaccc cgtagaaaag atcaaaggat cttcttgaga tccttttttt ctgcgcgtaa
     1921 tctgctgctt gcaaacaaaa aaaccaccgc taccagcggt ggtttgtttg ccggatcaag
     1981 agctaccaac tctttttccg aaggtaactg gcttcagcag agcgcagata ccaaatactg
     2041 tccttctagt gtagccgtag ttaggccacc acttcaagaa ctctgtagca ccgcctacat
     2101 acctcgctct gctaatcctg ttaccagtgg ctgctgccag tggcgataag tcgtgtctta
     2161 ccgggttgga ctcaagacga tagttaccgg ataaggcgca gcggtcgggc tgaacggggg
     2221 gttcgtgcac acagcccagc ttggagcgaa cgacctacac cgaactgaga tacctacagc
     2281 gtgagctatg agaaagcgcc acgcttcccg aagggagaaa ggcggacagg tatccggtaa
     2341 gcggcagggt cggaacagga gagcgcacga gggagcttcc agggggaaac gcctggtatc
     2401 tttatagtcc tgtcgggttt cgccacctct gacttgagcg tcgatttttg tgatgctcgt
     2461 caggggggcg gagcctatgg aaaaacgcca gcaacgcggc ctttttacgg ttcctggcct
     2521 tttgctggcc ttttgctcac atgttctttc ctgcgttatc ccctgattct gtggataacc
     2581 gtattaccgc ctttgagtga gctgataccg ctcgccgcag ccgaacgacc gagcgcagcg
     2641 agtcagtgag cgaggaagcg gaagagcgcc caatacgcaa accgcctctc cccgcgcgtt
     2701 ggccgattca ttaatgcagc tggcacgaca ggtttcccga ctggaaagcg ggcagtgagc
     2761 gcaacgcaat taatgtgagt tagctcactc attaggcacc ccaggcttta cactttatgc
     2821 ttccggctcg tatgttgtgt ggaattgtga gcggataaca atttcacaca ggaaacagct
     2881 atgaccatga ttacgccaag cttgcatgcc tgcaggtcga ctctagagga tcccc
//
