>Addgene plasmid #50307 | pICH37326 | addgene partial sequence | sequence record 76619 | MoCloF 5'-agcgaggaagcggaagagcg-3'
TGCAGCTGGCACGACAGGTTTCCCGACTGGAAAGCGGGCAGTGAGCGCAGCGCAATTAATGTGAGTTAGC
TCACTCATTAGGCACCCCAGGCTTTACACTTTATGCTTCCGGCTCGTATGTTGTGTGGAATTGTGAGCGG
ATAACAATTTCACACAGGAAACAGCTATGACCATGATTACGCCAAGCTTGCATGCCTGCAGGTCGACTCT
AGAGGATCCCCTTTGGTCTCAAATGGCTACTCAACGAAGGGCAAACCCTAGCTCTCTCCATCTAATTACT
GTATTCTCTCTGCTCGTCGCTGTCGTCTCAGGTTGAGACCGGGTACCGAGCTCGAATTCACTGGCCGTCG
TTTTACAACGTCGTGACTGGGAAAACCCTGGCGTTACCCAACTTAATCGCCTTGCAGCACATCCCCCTTT
CGCCAGCTGGCGTAATAGCGAAGAGGCCCGCACCGATCGCCCTTCCCAACAGTTGCGCAGCCTGAATGGC
GAATGGCGCCTGATGCGGTATTTTCTCCTTACGCATCTGTGCGGTATTTCACACCGCATATGGTGCACTC
TCAGTACAATCTGCTCTGATGCCGCATAGTTAAGCCAGCCCCGACACCCGCCAACACCCGCTGACGCGCC
CTGACGGGCTTGTCTGCTCCCGGCATCCGCTTACAGACAAGCTGTGACCGTCTCCGGGAGCTGCATGTGT
CAGAGGTTTTCACCGTCATCACCGAAACGCGCGAGACGAAAGGGCCTCGTGATACGCCTATTTTTATAGG
TTAATGTCATGATAATAATGGTTTCTTAGACGTCAGGTGGCACTTTTCGGGGAAATGTGCGCGGAACCCC
TATTTGTTTATTTTTCTAAATACATTCAAATATGTATCC
